Addgene plasmid #22031: pBabe-TetCMV-puro-mCerulean-PA-Rac1
Depositing lab: Klaus Hahn. Depositing organization: University of North Carolina at Chapel Hill. Publication: A genetically encoded photoactivatable Rac controls the motility of living cells. Wu YI, Frey D, Lungu OI, Jaehrig A, Schlichting I, Kuhlman B, Hahn KM. Nature. 2009 Sep 3. 461(7260):104-8. 10.1038/nature08241 PubMed 19693014.
Backbone
  Vector backbone: pBabe-TetCMV-puro
  Backbone size w/o insert (bp): 6000
  Vector type: Mammalian Expression, Retroviral
  Selectable markers: Puromycin
Growth in bacteria
  Bacterial resistance: Ampicillin, 100 μg/mL
  Growth temperature: 37°C
  Growth strain: DH5alpha
  Copy number: High Copy
Gene/Insert
  Gene/Insert name: mCerulean-PA-Rac1 (alt name: mCerulean-LOV(Leu404-Leu546)-Rac1(Ile4)-Q61L/E91H/N92H)
  Species: H. sapiens (human); Avena sativa (oat)
  Insert size (bp): 1800
  Mutation: Rac1 starts at I4 and contains mutations Q61L, E91H and N92H.
  GenBank ID: AAA36544
  Entrez Gene: RAC1 (a.k.a. MIG5, MRD48, Rac-1, TC-25, p21-Rac1)
  Cloning method: Restriction Enzyme; 5′ cloning site EcoRI (not destroyed); 3′ cloning site XhoI (not destroyed)
  Sequencing primers: 5′ pBabe-TetCMV Forward
Terms and licenses: Academic/Nonprofit Terms; Industry Terms: Not Available to Industry
Depositor comments: Protocols for production and use of Hahn lab biosensors and photoactivatable proteins can be found on their web page, at the URL below. If you have suggestions for the protocols or have any questions, please feel free to contact the Hahn lab. Good luck with your experiments! Hahn lab biosensor protocol: http://www.hahnlab.com/tools/index.html Please note, Addgene has not confirmed all the mutations associated with this construct. We suggest sequence verifying this plasmid upon receipt.
How to cite: pBabe-TetCMV-puro-mCerulean-PA-Rac1 was a gift from Klaus Hahn (Addgene plasmid # 22031 ; http://n2t.net/addgene:22031 ; RRID:Addgene_22031)
