[The description below was written by a language model from this plasmid's Addgene catalogue record.]
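Description:
pBabe-TetCMV-puro-mCerulean-PA-Rac1 is a retroviral mammalian expression plasmid built on the pBabe-TetCMV-puro backbone (about 6 kb without insert). It is maintained in E. coli as a high-copy plasmid under ampicillin selection, and transduced or transfected mammalian cells can be selected with puromycin. As a pBabe-type vector, it is meant to be packaged into retroviral particles for stable integration into target cells. The backbone name suggests that the insert is driven by a tetracycline-regulated CMV-type promoter, although the record provides no feature table and does not spell out the promoter, LTRs or other backbone elements.

The roughly 1.8 kb insert, cloned between EcoRI and XhoI sites that both remain intact, encodes a three-part fusion. The cyan fluorescent protein mCerulean comes first, followed by the LOV domain of oat (Avena sativa) phototropin (residues Leu404 to Leu546) and then human Rac1 beginning at Ile4. The Rac1 portion carries Q61L, a classic GTPase-activating mutation, along with E91H and N92H. This is the photoactivatable Rac1 (PA-Rac1) design, in which the light-sensitive LOV domain holds the otherwise active GTPase in check in the dark and illumination relieves the block. Rac1 signalling can therefore be switched on with light at chosen times and locations in a cell, and the mCerulean tag lets expressing cells and the fusion protein be visualised. The associated work used this tool to control the motility of living cells. The repository notes that not all of the listed mutations have been independently confirmed, so sequence verification is advised.
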