>Addgene plasmid #22031 | pBabe-TetCMV-puro-mCerulean-PA-Rac1 | addgene partial sequence | sequence record 27824 | LOV-F 5'-AGAGAGAGGGAGTCATGCTGAT-3'
GAGCNAATTTGATGAGGCGGCAAAGAACTTATCAAGTGTGTGGTGGTGGGAGACGGAGCTGTAGGTAAAA
CTTGCCTACTGATCAGTTACACAACCAATGCATTTCCTGGAGAATATATCCCTACTGTCTTTGACAATTA
TTCTGCCAATGTTATGGTAGATGGAAAACCGGTGAATCTGGGCTTATGGGATACAGCTGGACTAGAAGAT
TATGACAGATTACGCCCCCTATCCTATCCGCAAACAGATGTGTTCTTAATTTGCTTTTCCCTTGTGAGTC
CTGCATCATTCCACCACGTCCGTGCAAAGTGGTATCCTGAGGTGCGGCACCACTGTCCCAACACTCCCAT
CATCCTAGTGGGAACTAAACTTGATCTTAGGGATGATAAAGACACGATCGAGAAACTGAAGGAGAAGAAG
CTGACTCCCATCACCTATCCGCAGGGTCTAGCCATGGCTAAGGAGATTGGTGCTGTAAAATACCTGGAGT
GCTCGGCGCTCACACAGCGAGGCCTCAAGACAGTGTTTGACGAAGCGATCCGAGCAGTCCTCTGCCCGCC
TCCCGTGAAGAAGAGGAAGAGAAAATGCCTGCTGTTGTAAAAGCTTGCGGCCGCACAGCTGTATACACGT
GCAAGCCAGCCAGAACTCGCCCCGGAAGACCCCGAGGATCTCGAGTGTGGAATTGTGAGCGGATAACAAT
TTGTCGAGGGCCCCTGCAGNGCTATTCTACGGGTANGGGAGNGCNTTTNCCCAGGANCTGNGNACNGCNT
TAACCCCCNNCGGNATTGNCCCACAANNGGCNTGNCCCCNNATTCAACCCCCGGGGGCCACGGCNCT
