>Addgene plasmid #22031 | pBabe-TetCMV-puro-mCerulean-PA-Rac1 | addgene partial sequence | sequence record 27825 | 22031 with EGFP-C
GGACGAGCTGTACAAGGGTTCTGGAAGTGGATCCTTGGCTACTACACTTGAACGTATTGAGAAGAACTTT
GTCATTACTGACCCAAGATTGCCAGATAATCCCATTATATTCGCGTCCGATAGTTTCTTGCAGTTGACAG
AATATAGCCGTGAAGAAATTTTGGGAAGAAACTGCAGGTTTCTACAAGGTCCTGAAACTGATCGCGCGAC
AGTGAGAAAAATTAGAGATGCCATAGATAACCAAACAGAGGTCACTGTTCAGCTGATTAATTATACAAAG
AGTGGTAAAAAGTTCTGGAACCTCTTTCACTTGCAGCCTATGCGAGATCAGAAGGGAGATGTCCAGTACT
TTATTGGGGTTCAGTTGGATGGAACTGAGCATGTCCGAGATGCTGCCGAGAGAGAGGGAGTCATGCTGAT
TAAGAAAACTGCAGAAAATATTGATGAGGCGGCAAAAGAACTTATCAAGTGTGTGGTGGTGGGAGACGGA
GCTGTA
