>Addgene plasmid #22031 | pBabe-TetCMV-puro-mCerulean-PA-Rac1 | addgene partial sequence | sequence record 27826 | 22031 with CMV-F
GTCNATCGCCTGGAGACGCCATCCACGCTGTTTTGACCTCCNNNNNNNACACCGGGACCGATCCAGCCTC
CGCGGCCCCAGATCCGTAAAGTGAATTCGGAGCATATACCATGGCACACCATCACCACCATCACGGTTCT
GTGAGCAAGGGCGAGGAGCTGTTCACCGGGGTGGTGCCCATCCTGGTCGAGCTGGACGGCGACGTAAACG
GCCACAAGTTCAGCGTGTCCGGCGAGGGCGAGGGCGATGCCACCTACGGCAAGCTGACCCTGAAGTTCAT
CANCACCACCGGCAAGCTGCCCGTGCCCTGGCCCACCCTCGTGACCACCCTGACCTGGGGCGTGCAGTGC
TTCGCCCGCTACCCCGACCACATGAAGCAGCACGACTTCTTCAAGTCCGCCATGCCCGAAGGCTACGTCC
AGGAGCGCACCATCTTCTTCAAGGACGACGGCAACTACAAGACCCGCGCCGAGGTGAAGTTCGAGGGCGA
CACCCTGGTGAACCGCATCGAGCTGAANGGCATCGACTTCAAGGAGGACGGCAACATCCTGGGGCACAAG
CTGGAGTACAACGCCCTCNNCGACAACGNNNNNNTCACCGCCGACAAGCANAAGAACGGCATCAAGGCCA
ACTTCAAGATCCGCNNNNNNATCGANGGACGGNAGCGTGCAGCN
